Addgene plasmid #51988: Nano-lantern(ATP1)/pRSETB
Purpose: bacterial expression of a Nano-lantern-based luminescent ATP indicator
Depositing lab: Takeharu Nagai. Depositing organization: The University of Osaka. Publication: Luminescent proteins for high-speed single-cell and whole-body imaging. Saito K, Chang YF, Horikawa K, Hatsugai N, Higuchi Y, Hashida M, Yoshida Y, Matsuda T, Arai Y, Nagai T. Nat Commun. 2012;3:1262. doi: 10.1038/ncomms2248. PubMed 23232392.
Backbone
  Vector backbone: pRSETB
  Backbone manufacturer: Invitrogen
  Vector type: Bacterial Expression
Growth in bacteria
  Bacterial resistance: Ampicillin, 100 μg/mL
  Growth temperature: 37°C
  Growth strain: DH5alpha
  Copy number: High Copy
Gene/Insert
  Gene/Insert name: Nano-lantern_ATP1
  Species: Synthetic
  Insert size (bp): 2000
  Mutation: S257G in Rluc8
  Tag / fusion protein: 6xHis (N terminal on backbone)
  Cloning method: Restriction Enzyme; 5′ cloning site BamHI (not destroyed); 3′ cloning site EcoRI (not destroyed)
  Sequencing primers: 5′ T7; 3′ T7 terminal
Terms and licenses: Academic/Nonprofit Terms; Industry Terms: Not Available to Industry
Depositor comments: GenBank accession number: JN859502. Although they differ by only three N-terminal amino acidsin the RLuc8-S257G moiety, their dynamic range and brightness were vastly different. Nano-lantern (ATP1) exhibited enough dynamic range (200%) for functional imaging, and was 1.5-fold brighter than Nano-lantern (ATP0) at ATP-saturating condition. They had similar affinities for ATP.
How to cite: Nano-lantern(ATP1)/pRSETB was a gift from Takeharu Nagai (Addgene plasmid # 51988 ; http://n2t.net/addgene:51988 ; RRID:Addgene_51988)
