[The description below was written by a language model from this plasmid's Addgene catalogue record.]
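Description:
Nano-lantern(ATP1)/pRSETB is a bacterial expression plasmid built on the commercial pRSETB backbone and carrying a synthetic, genetically encoded luminescent ATP indicator. It is maintained in E. coli as a high-copy plasmid under ampicillin selection. The record gives no feature table, so the regulatory elements are not listed explicitly. However, the T7 and T7-terminator sequencing primers fit the T7 promoter/terminator expression cassette typical of pRSET vectors, which relies on a host strain supplying T7 RNA polymerase for protein production.

The insert, Nano-lantern_ATP1, is about 2 kb and was cloned between BamHI and EcoRI sites, both of which remain intact. It sits in frame with a backbone-encoded N-terminal 6xHis tag that allows metal-affinity purification of the recombinant protein. The indicator belongs to the Nano-lantern family of bright luminescent proteins and contains an Rluc8 Renilla luciferase moiety bearing the S257G mutation. The record does not detail the other domains of the sensor or its ATP-sensing element.

According to the depositor's comments, ATP1 differs from a sibling variant, ATP0, by only three N-terminal amino acids in the RLuc8-S257G moiety. Despite this, it shows a dynamic range of about 200%, described as sufficient for functional imaging, and is about 1.5-fold brighter than ATP0 at saturating ATP, while the two have similar ATP affinities. The stated purpose is bacterial expression of the indicator, for example to produce purified His-tagged sensor protein for characterisation.
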