>Addgene plasmid #51988 | Nano-lantern(ATP1)/pRSETB | depositor partial sequence | sequence record 80026 | insert
GGATCCGATGGTGAGCAAGGGCGAGGAGCTGTTCACCGGGGTGGTGCCCATCCTGGTCGAGCTGGACGGC
GACGTAAACGGCCACAAGTTCAGCGTGTCCGGCGAGGGCGAGGGCGATGCCACCTACGGCAAGCTGACCC
TGAAGCTGATCTGCACCACCGGCAAGCTGCCCGTGCCCTGGCCCACCCTCGTGACCACCCTGGGCTACGG
CCTGCAGTGCTTCGCCCGCTACCCCGACCACATGAAGCAGCACGACTTCTTCAAGTCCGCCATGCCCGAA
GGCTACGTCCAGGAGCGCACCATCTTCTTCAAGGACGACGGCAACTACAAGACCCGCGCCGAGGTGAAGT
TCGAGGGCGACACCCTGGTGAACCGCATCGAGCTGAAGGGCATCGACTTCAAGGAGGACGGCAACATCCT
GGGGCACAAGCTGGAGTACAACTACAACAGCCACAACGTCTATATCACCGCCGACAAGCAGAAGAACGGC
ATCAAGGCCAACTTCAAGATCCGCCACAACATCGAGGACGGCGGCGTGCAGCTCGCCGACCACTACCAGC
AGAACACCCCCATCGGCGACGGCCCCGTGCTGCTGCCCGACAACCACTACCTGAGCTACCAGTCCAAGCT
GAGCAAAGACCCCAACGAGAAGCGCGATCACATGGTCCTGCTGGAGTTCGTGACCGCCGCCGGGGGTACC
ATGACCAGCAAGGTGTACGACCCCGAGCAGAGGAAGAGGATGATCACCGGCCCCCAGTGGTGGGCCAGGT
GCAAGCAGATGAACGTGCTGGACAGCTTCATCAACTACTACGACAGCGAGAAGCACGCCGAGAACGCCGT
GATCTTCCTGCACGGCAACGCCACTAGCAGCTACCTGTGGAGGCACGTGGTGCCCCACATCGAGCCCGTG
GCCAGGTGCATCATCCCCGATCTGATCGGCATGGGCAAGAGCGGCAAGAGCGGCAACGGCAGCTACAGGC
TGCTGGACCACTACAAGTACCTGACCGCCTGGTTCGAGCTTCTGAACCTGCCCAAGAAGATCATCTTCGT
GGGCCACGACTGGGGCGCCGCCCTGGCCTTCCACTACGCCTACGAGCACCAGGACAGGATCAAGGCCATC
GTGCACATGGAGAGCGTGGTGGACGTGATCGAGAGCTGGGACGAGTGGCCAGACATCGAGGAGGACATCG
CCCTGATCAAGAGCGAGGAGGGCGAGAAGATGGTGCTGGAGAACAACTTCTTCGTGGAGACCGTGCTGCC
CAGCAAGATCATGAGAAAGCTGGAGCCCGAGGAGTTCGCCGCCTACCTGGAGCCCTTCAAGGAGAAGGGC
GAGGTGAGAAGACCCACCCTGAGCTGGCCCAGAGAGATCCCCCTGGTGAAGGGCCCATGGATGAAAACTG
TGAAAGTGAATATAACAACCCCTGATGGGCCAGTCTACGACGCTGATATCGAGATGGTGTCCGTGCGGGC
CGAGAGTGGTGATCTCGGCATCCTCCCCGGTCACATTCCCACAAAGGCCCCACTGAAGATCGGAGCTGTG
CGGCTGAAGAAGGACGGCCAAACCGAGATGGTCGCAGTCTCAGGCGGCACTGTTGAAGTGCGGCCTGACC
ACGTTACCATTAATGCTCAAGCCGCTGAAACAGCCGAAGGAATCGACAAAGAGAGAGCAGAAGCCGCAAG
ACAGAGGGCCCAGGAGCGGCTGAACTCTCAATCCGATGACACCGATATTCGCCGGGCCGAGCTGGCACTG
CAGAGGGCCCTGAACAGACTGGACGTGGCTGGGAAGGCAAACGAGCTCGGCAAGCCCGACGTGGTGCAGA
TCGTGAGAAACTACAACGCCTACCTGAGAGCCAGCGACGACCTGCCCAAGCTGTTCATCGAGGGTGACCC
CGGCTTCTTCAGCAACGCCATCGTGGAGGGCGCCAAGAAGTTCCCCAACACCGAGTTCGTGAAGGTGAAG
GGCCTGCACTTCCTCCAGGAGGACGCCCCCGACGAGATGGGCAAGTACATCAAGAGCTTCGTGGAGAGAG
TGCTGAAGAACGAGCAGTAAGAATTC
