>Addgene plasmid #51988 | Nano-lantern(ATP1)/pRSETB | addgene partial sequence | sequence record 81834 | EGFP-C 5'-CATGGTCCTGCTGGAGTTCGTG-3'
CGAGCAGAGGAAGAGGATGATCACCGGCCCCCAGTGGTGGGCCAGGTGCAAGCAGATGAACGTGCTGGAC
AGCTTCATCAACTACTACGACAGCGAGAAGCACGCCGAGAACGCCGTGATCTTCCTGCACGGCAACGCCA
CTAGCAGCTACCTGTGGAGGCACGTGGTGCCCCACATCGAGCCCGTGGCCAGGTGCATCATCCCCGATCT
GATCGGCATGGGCAAGAGCGGCAAGAGCGGCAACGGCAGCTACAGGCTGCTGGACCACTACAAGTACCTG
ACCGCCTGGTTCGAGCTTCTGAACCTGCCCAAGAAGATCATCTTCGTGGGCCACGACTGGGGCGCCGCCC
TGGCCTTCCACTACGCCTACGAGCACCAGGACAGGATCAAGGCCATCGTGCACATGGAGAGCGTGGTGGA
CGTGATCGAGAGCTGGGACGAGTGGCCAGACATCGAGGAGGACATCGCCCTGATCAAGAGCGAGGAGGGC
GAGAAGATGGTGCTGGAGAACAACTTCTTCGTGGAGACCGTGCTGCCCAGCAAGATCATGAGAAAGCTGG
AGCCCGAGGAGTTCGCCGCCTACCTGGAGCCCTTCAAGGAGAAGGGCGAGGTGAGAAGACCCACCCTGAG
CTGGCCCAGAGAGATCCCCCTGGTGAAGGGCCCATGGATGAAAACTGTGAAAGTGAATATAACAACCCCT
GATGGGCCAGTCTACGACGCTGATATCGAGATGGTGTCCGTGCGGGCCGAGAGTGGTGATCTCGGCATCC
TCCCCGGTCACATTCCCACAAAGGCCCCACTGAAGATCGGAGCTGTGCGGCTGAAGAAGGACGGCCAAAC
CGAGATGGTCGCAGTCTCAGGCGGCACTGTTGAAGTGCGGCCTGACCA
