>Addgene plasmid #51988 | Nano-lantern(ATP1)/pRSETB | addgene partial sequence | sequence record 81835 | T7term 5'-GCTAGTTATTGCTCAGCGG-3'
CAGCCGGATCAAGCTTCGAATTCTTACTGCTCGTTCTTCAGCACTCTCTCCACGAAGCTCTTGATGTACT
TGCCCATCTCGTCGGGGGCGTCCTCCTGGAGGAAGTGCAGGCCCTTCACCTTCACGAACTCGGTGTTGGG
GAACTTCTTGGCGCCCTCCACGATGGCGTTGCTGAAGAAGCCGGGGTCACCCTCGATGAACAGCTTGGGC
AGGTCGTCGCTGGCTCTCAGGTAGGCGTTGTAGTTTCTCACGATCTGCACCACGTCGGGCTTGCCGAGCT
CGTTTGCCTTCCCAGCCACGTCCAGTCTGTTCAGGGCCCTCTGCAGTGCCAGCTCGGCCCGGCGAATATC
GGTGTCATCGGATTGAGAGTTCAGCCGCTCCTGGGCCCTCTGTCTTGCGGCTTCTGCTCTCTCTTTGTCG
ATTCCTTCGGCTGTTTCAGCGGCTTGAGCATTAATGGTAACGTGGTCAGGCCGCACTTCAACAGTGCCGC
CTGAGACTGCGACCATCTCGGTTTGGCCGTCCTTCTTCAGCCGCACAGCTCCGATCTTCAGTGGGGCCTT
TGTGGGAATGTGACCGGGGAGGATGCCGAGATCACCACTCTCGGCCCGCACGGACACCATCTCGATATCA
GCGTCGTAGACTGGCCCATCAGGGGTTGTTATATTCACTTTCACAGTTTTCATCCATGGGCCCTTCACCA
GGGGGATCTCTCTGGGCCAGCTCAGGGTGGGTCTTCTCACCTCGCCCTTCTCCTTGAAGGGCTCCAGGTA
GGCGGCGAACTCCTCGGGCTCCAGCTTTCTCATGATCTTGCTGGGCAGCACGGTCTCCACGAAGAAGTTG
TTCTCCAGCACCATCTTCTCGCCCTCCTCGCTCTTGATCA
