>Addgene plasmid #51988 | Nano-lantern(ATP1)/pRSETB | addgene partial sequence | sequence record 81844 | T7 5'-TAATACGACTCACTATAGGG-3'
ATTTTGTTTACTTTAAGAAGGAGATATACATATGCGGGGTTCTCATCATCATCATCATCATGGTATGGCT
AGCATGACTGGTGGACAGCAAATGGGTCGGGATCTGTACGACGATGACGATAAGGATCCGATGGTGAGCA
AGGGCGAGGAGCTGTTCACCGGGGTGGTGCCCATCCTGGTCGAGCTGGACGGCGACGTAAACGGCCACAA
GTTCAGCGTGTCCGGCGAGGGCGAGGGCGATGCCACCTACGGCAAGCTGACCCTGAAGCTGATCTGCACC
ACCGGCAAGCTGCCCGTGCCCTGGCCCACCCTCGTGACCACCCTGGGCTACGGCCTGCAGTGCTTCGCCC
GCTACCCCGACCACATGAAGCAGCACGACTTCTTCAAGTCCGCCATGCCCGAAGGCTACGTCCAGGAGCG
CACCATCTTCTTCAAGGACGACGGCAACTACAAGACCCGCGCCGAGGTGAAGTTCGAGGGCGACACCCTG
GTGAACCGCATCGAGCTGAAGGGCATCGACTTCAAGGAGGACGGCAACATCCTGGGGCACAAGCTGGAGT
ACAACTACAACAGCCACAACGTCTATATCACCGCCGACAAGCAGAAGAACGGCATCAAGGCCAACTTCAA
GATCCGCCACAACATCGAGGACGGCGGCGTGCAGCTCGCCGACCACTACCAGCAGAACACCCCCATCGGC
GACGGCCCCGTGCTGCTGCCCGACAACCACTACCTGAGCTACCAGTCCAAGCTGAGCAAAGACCCCAACG
AGAAGCGCGATCACATGGTCCTGCTGGAGTTCGTGACCGCCGCCGGGGGTACCATGACCAGCAAGGTGTA
CGACCCCGAGCAGAGGAAGAGGATG
